>Addgene plasmid #161086 | pDONR221-SLC12A3_STOP | addgene full sequence | sequence record 345629 | Addgene NGS Result
CAAATAATGATTTTATTTTGACTGATAGTGACCTGTTCGTTGCAACACATTGATGAGCAATGCTTTTTTA
TAATGCCAACTTTGTACAAAAAAGCAGGCTCCACCATGGCAGAGCTGCCAACCACAGAGACCCCTGGCGA
CGCCACACTGTGCTCTGGCCGGTTTACCATCAGCACACTGCTGAGCTCCGACGAGCCATCTCCACCTGCA
GCCTACGATTCTAGCCACCCTAGCCACCTGACCCACTCCTCTACATTCTGTATGAGAACCTTTGGCTATA
ACACAATCGACGTGGTGCCAACCTACGAGCACTATGCCAATTCCACACAGCCAGGAGAGCCAAGGAAGGT
GAGACCCACCCTGGCCGATCTGCACTCTTTTCTGAAGCAGGAGGGCAGGCACCTGCACGCACTGGCCTTC
GACTCTAGGCCTAGCCACGAGATGACAGATGGACTGGTGGAGGGAGAGGCAGGCACCAGCTCCGAGAAGA
ACCCTGAGGAGCCAGTGCGGTTCGGCTGGGTGAAGGGCGTGATGATCAGATGCATGCTGAATATCTGGGG
CGTGATCCTGTACCTGAGGCTGCCATGGATCACCGCACAGGCAGGCATCGTGCTGACATGGATCATCATC
CTGCTGTCCGTGACCGTGACATCTATCACCGGCCTGTCTATCAGCGCCATCAGCACAAACGGCAAGGTGA
AGTCCGGCGGCACCTACTTTCTGATCTCCCGCTCTCTGGGACCAGAGCTGGGAGGCTCCATCGGCCTGAT
CTTCGCCTTTGCCAACGCAGTGGGAGTGGCAATGCACACCGTGGGATTCGCCGAGACAGTGAGGGATCTG
CTGCAGGAGTATGGCGCCCCCATCGTGGACCCTATCAATGATATCCGCATCATCGCCGTGGTGTCTGTGA
CAGTGCTGCTGGCCATCAGCCTGGCCGGCATGGAGTGGGAGTCCAAGGCCCAGGTGCTGTTCTTCCTGGT
CATCATGGTGAGCTTCGCCAACTACCTGGTGGGCACCCTGATCCCACCCAGCGAGGACAAGGCCTCCAAG
GGCTTCTTTTCTTATAGGGCCGATATCTTTGTGCAGAATCTGGTGCCAGACTGGAGGGGACCAGATGGCA
CATTCTTTGGCATGTTCAGCATCTTCTTTCCATCCGCCACCGGAATCCTGGCAGGAGCAAACATCTCCGG
CGACCTGAAGGATCCTGCCATCGCCATCCCAAAGGGCACACTGATGGCCATCTTTTGGACCACAATCTCT
TACCTGGCCATCAGCGCCACCATCGGATCCTGCGTGGTGCGGGACGCAAGCGGCGTGCTGAATGATACTG
TGACACCAGGATGGGGAGCATGCGAGGGACTGGCATGTAGCTACGGCTGGAACTTCACCGAGTGCACACA
GCAGCACTCCTGTCACTATGGCCTGATCAATTACTATCAGACCATGTCCATGGTGTCTGGATTCGCACCA
CTGATCACCGCAGGAATCTTTGGCGCCACACTGTCTAGCGCCCTGGCATGTCTGGTGAGCGCCGCAAAGG
TGTTTCAGTGCCTGTGCGAGGACCAGCTGTACCCTCTGATCGGCTTCTTTGGCAAGGGCTATGGCAAGAA
CAAGGAGCCAGTGCGGGGCTACCTGCTGGCCTATGCCATCGCCGTGGCCTTCATCATCATCGCCGAGCTG
AACACAATCGCCCCCATCATCTCCAATTTCTTTCTGTGCTCTTACGCCCTGATCAACTTCTCTTGTTTTC
ACGCCTCTATCACCAATAGCCCAGGCTGGAGACCCAGCTTCCAGTACTATAATAAGTGGGCCGCCCTGTT
TGGCGCCATCATCTCCGTGGTCATCATGTTCCTGCTGACCTGGTGGGCCGCCCTGATCGCAATCGGAGTG
GTGCTGTTTCTGCTGCTGTACGTGATCTATAAGAAGCCTGAGGTGAACTGGGGCTCCTCTGTGCAGGCCG
GCAGCTACAATCTGGCCCTGAGCTATTCCGTGGGCCTGAACGAGGTGGAGGACCACATCAAGAATTACAG
ACCACAGTGCCTGGTGCTGACAGGACCTCCAAACTTCCGGCCCGCCCTGGTGGATTTCGTGGGCACCTTT
ACAAGAAATCTGTCCCTGATGATCTGTGGCCACGTGCTGATCGGCCCCCACAAGCAGCGGATGCCTGAGC
TGCAGCTGATCGCCAACGGCCACACCAAGTGGCTGAATAAGAGAAAGATCAAGGCCTTTTATAGCGACGT
GATCGCCGAGGATCTGCGGAGAGGAGTGCAGATCCTGATGCAGGCAGCAGGACTGGGAAGGATGAAGCCC
AACATCCTGGTGGTGGGCTTCAAGAAGAATTGGCAGTCCGCCCACCCTGCAACCGTGGAGGACTACATCG
GCATCCTGCACGACGCCTTCGACTTCAACTATGGCGTGTGCGTGATGAGGATGCGCGAGGGCCTGAACGT
GTCTAAGATGATGCAGGCCCACATCAATCCCGTGTTCGACCCAGCCGAGGATGGCAAGGAGGCAAGCGCC
AGGGTGGACCCAAAGGCCCTGGTGAAGGAGGAGCAGGCCACCACAATCTTTCAGTCCGAGCAGGGCAAGA
AGACAATCGATATCTACTGGCTGTTCGACGATGGCGGCCTGACCCTGCTGATCCCTTATCTGCTGGGCAG
GAAGAGGCGCTGGAGCAAGTGCAAGATCCGCGTGTTTGTGGGCGGCCAGATCAACCGGATGGATCAGGAG
AGAAAGGCCATCATCAGCCTGCTGTCCAAGTTCCGGCTGGGCTTTCACGAGGTGCACATCCTGCCAGACA
TCAACCAGAATCCCAGGGCCGAGCACACCAAGCGGTTCGAGGATATGATCGCCCCTTTCAGGCTGAACGA
CGGCTTTAAGGATGAGGCCACAGTGAATGAGATGCGGAGAGACTGTCCATGGAAGATCTCCGATGAGGAG
ATCACCAAGAACCGCGTGAAGTCTCTGAGGCAGGTGCGCCTGAATGAGATCGTGCTGGACTACTCTCGGG
ATGCCGCCCTGATCGTGATCACACTGCCTATCGGCAGAAAGGGCAAGTGCCCAAGCTCCCTGTATATGGC
CTGGCTGGAGACCCTGAGCCAGGACCTGAGGCCACCTGTGATCCTGATCAGAGGCAACCAGGAGAATGTG
CTGACCTTCTACTGTCAGTAAGACCCAGCTTTCTTGTACAAAGTTGGCATTATAAGAAAGCATTGCTTAT
CAATTTGTTGCAACGAACAGGTCACTATCAGTCAAAATAAAATCATTATTTGCCATCCAGCTGATATCCC
CTATAGTGAGTCGTATTACATGGTCATAGCTGTTTCCTGGCAGCTCTGGCCCGTGTCTCAAAATCTCTGA
TGTTACATTGCACAAGATAAAAATATATCATCATGAACAATAAAACTGTCTGCTTACATAAACAGTAATA
CAAGGGGTGTTATGAGCCATATTCAACGGGAAACGTCGAGGCCGCGATTAAATTCCAACATGGATGCTGA
TTTATATGGGTATAAATGGGCTCGCGATAATGTCGGGCAATCAGGTGCGACAATCTATCGCTTGTATGGG
AAGCCCGATGCGCCAGAGTTGTTTCTGAAACATGGCAAAGGTAGCGTTGCCAATGATGTTACAGATGAGA
TGGTCAGACTAAACTGGCTGACGGAATTTATGCCTCTTCCGACCATCAAGCATTTTATCCGTACTCCTGA
TGATGCATGGTTACTCACCACTGCGATCCCCGGAAAAACAGCATTCCAGGTATTAGAAGAATATCCTGAT
TCAGGTGAAAATATTGTTGATGCGCTGGCAGTGTTCCTGCGCCGGTTGCATTCGATTCCTGTTTGTAATT
GTCCTTTTAACAGCGATCGCGTATTTCGTCTCGCTCAGGCGCAATCACGAATGAATAACGGTTTGGTTGA
TGCGAGTGATTTTGATGACGAGCGTAATGGCTGGCCTGTTGAACAAGTCTGGAAAGAAATGCATAAACTT
TTGCCATTCTCACCGGATTCAGTCGTCACTCATGGTGATTTCTCACTTGATAACCTTATTTTTGACGAGG
GGAAATTAATAGGTTGTATTGATGTTGGACGAGTCGGAATCGCAGACCGATACCAGGATCTTGCCATCCT
ATGGAACTGCCTCGGTGAGTTTTCTCCTTCATTACAGAAACGGCTTTTTCAAAAATATGGTATTGATAAT
CCTGATATGAATAAATTGCAGTTTCATTTGATGCTCGATGAGTTTTTCTAATCAGAATTGGTTAATTGGT
TGTAACACTGGCAGAGCATTACGCTGACTTGACGGGACGGCGCAAGCTCATGACCAAAATCCCTTAACGT
GAGTTACGCGTCGTTCCACTGAGCGTCAGACCCCGTAGAAAAGATCAAAGGATCTTCTTGAGATCCTTTT
TTTCTGCGCGTAATCTGCTGCTTGCAAACAAAAAAACCACCGCTACCAGCGGTGGTTTGTTTGCCGGATC
AAGAGCTACCAACTCTTTTTCCGAAGGTAACTGGCTTCAGCAGAGCGCAGATACCAAATACTGTTCTTCT
AGTGTAGCCGTAGTTAGGCCACCACTTCAAGAACTCTGTAGCACCGCCTACATACCTCGCTCTGCTAATC
CTGTTACCAGTGGCTGCTGCCAGTGGCGATAAGTCGTGTCTTACCGGGTTGGACTCAAGACGATAGTTAC
CGGATAAGGCGCAGCGGTCGGGCTGAACGGGGGGTTCGTGCACACAGCCCAGCTTGGAGCGAACGACCTA
CACCGAACTGAGATACCTACAGCGTGAGCTATGAGAAAGCGCCACGCTTCCCGAAGGGAGAAAGGCGGAC
AGGTATCCGGTAAGCGGCAGGGTCGGAACAGGAGAGCGCACGAGGGAGCTTCCAGGGGGAAACGCCTGGT
ATCTTTATAGTCCTGTCGGGTTTCGCCACCTCTGACTTGAGCGTCGATTTTTGTGATGCTCGTCAGGGGG
GCGGAGCCTATGGAAAAACGCCAGCAACGCGGCCTTTTTACGGTTCCTGGCCTTTTGCTGGCCTTTTGCT
CACATGTTCTTTCCTGCGTTATCCCCTGATTCTGTGGATAACCGTATTACCGCCTTTGAGTGAGCTGATA
CCGCTCGCCGCAGCCGAACGACCGAGCGCAGCGAGTCAGTGAGCGAGGAAGCGGAAGAGCGCCCAATACG
CAAACCGCCTCTCCCCGCGCGTTGGCCGATTCATTAATGCAGCTGGCACGACAGGTTTCCCGACTGGAAA
GCGGGCAGTGAGCGCAACGCAATTAATACGCGTACCGCTAGCCAGGAAGAGTTTGTAGAAACGCAAAAAG
GCCATCCGTCAGGATGGCCTTCTGCTTAGTTTGATGCCTGGCAGTTTATGGCGGGCGTCCTGCCCGCCAC
CCTCCGGGCCGTTGCTTCACAACGTTCAAATCCGCTCCCGGCGGATTTGTCCTACTCAGGAGAGCGTTCA
CCGACAAACAACAGATAAAACGAAAGGCCCAGTCTTCCGACTGAGCCTTTCGTTTTATTTGATGCCTGGC
AGTTCCCTACTCTCGCGTTAACGCTAGCATGGATGTTTTCCCAGTCACGACGTTGTAAAACGACGGCCAG
TCTTAAGCTCGGGCCC
Features (pLannotate 1.2.2; 10 found; start..end, strand, type, name):
      1..100     +  protein_bind   attL1: mutant version of attL; recombination site for the Gateway® LR reaction LR Clonase™
    106..3168    +  CDS            SLC12A3: S12A3_HUMAN - Also known as NCC, TSC. Experimental evidence at protein level: Swiss-Prot protein existence level 1. Electroneutral sodium and chloride ion cotransporter. In kidney distal convoluted tubules, key mediator of sodium and chloride reabsorption (PubMed:21613606, PubMed:22009145). Receptor for the proinflammatory cytokine IL18. Contributes to IL18-induced cytokine production, including IFNG, IL6, IL18 and CCL2. May act either independently of IL18R1, or in a complex with IL18R1 (By similarity). From Homo sapiens (Human).
   3173..3272    -  protein_bind   attL2: mutant version of attL; recombination site for the Gateway® LR reaction LR Clonase™
   3290..3308    -  promoter       T7 promoter: promoter for bacteriophage T7 RNA polymerase
   3442..4251    +  CDS            KanR: aminoglycoside phosphotransferase; aph(3')-Ia; confers resistance to kanamycin in bacteria or G418 (Geneticin®) in eukaryotes
   4398..4986    +  rep_origin     ori: high-copy-number ColE1/pMB1/pBR322/pUC origin of replication
   5169..5261    +  CDS            lacI (fragment): lac repressor; lacI; The lac repressor binds to the lac operator to inhibit transcription in E. coli. This inhibition can be relieved by adding lactose or isopropyl-β-D-thiogalactopyranoside (IPTG).
   5316..5343    -  terminator     rrnB T2 terminator: transcription terminator T2 from the E. coli rrnB gene
   5475..5518    +  terminator     rrnB T1 terminator: Escherichia coli rrnB; transcription terminator T1 from the E. coli rrnB gene
   5565..5601    -  CDS            lacZα (fragment): LacZα fragment of β-galactosidase; lacZ fragment
