[The description below was written by a language model from this plasmid's Addgene catalogue record and pLannotate feature annotations shown in this document.]
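Description:
pDONR221-SLC12A3_STOP is a Gateway entry clone built on the pDONR221 backbone, carrying a codon-optimized open reading frame for human SLC12A3 (also known as NCC, NCCT or TSC). This gene encodes the electroneutral sodium-chloride cotransporter that mediates salt reabsorption in the kidney distal convoluted tubule. The roughly 3.1 kb ORF sits between attL1 and attL2 sites, so it can be moved directionally into any attR-containing destination vector by an LR recombination reaction. This version retains a stop codon at the end of the ORF. It therefore suits expression of the untagged protein or N-terminal fusions supplied by the destination vector, but not C-terminal tags. The record notes that a companion clone without the stop codon exists for that purpose.

The plasmid is about 5.6 kb in total and is maintained in E. coli through a high-copy ColE1/pUC-type origin with kanamycin selection (aph(3')-Ia). Although the catalogue lists it as a mammalian expression vector, the feature table shows no eukaryotic promoter or polyadenylation signal around the insert, so expression in mammalian cells depends on transfer into a suitable destination vector. A T7 promoter lies next to attL2. The rrnB T1 and T2 terminators lie upstream of attL1, where they insulate the cloning region from read-through transcription. The short lacI and lacZα fragments appear to be backbone remnants with no stated function. M13 forward and reverse priming sites flank the cassette for sequence verification. The clone belongs to a consortium-generated collection of solute carrier ORFs intended to support systematic study of SLC transporters and their use in drug discovery.
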