Addgene plasmid #161086: pDONR221-SLC12A3_STOP
Purpose: Gateway entry clone with codon-optimized ORF sequence for subcloning into custom expression vectors. Contains a STOP codon at the end of the codon-optimized ORF sequence.
Depositing lab: RESOLUTE Consortium & Giulio Superti-Furga. Depositing organization: CeMM Research Center for Molecular Medicine. Publication: The RESOLUTE consortium: unlocking SLC transporters for drug discovery. Superti-Furga G, Lackner D, Wiedmer T, Ingles-Prieto A, Barbosa B, Girardi E, Goldmann U, Gurtl B, Klavins K, Klimek C, Lindinger S, Lineiro-Retes E, Muller AC, Onstein S, Redinger G, Reil D, Sedlyarov V, Wolf G, Crawford M, Everley R, ... Steppan CM. Nat Rev Drug Discov. 2020 Jul;19(7):429-430. doi: 10.1038/d41573-020-00056-6. PubMed 32265506.
Backbone
  Vector backbone: pDONR221
  Backbone manufacturer: ThermoFisher Scientific
  Backbone size w/o insert (bp): 2550
  Vector type: Mammalian Expression
Growth in bacteria
  Bacterial resistance: Kanamycin, 50 μg/mL
  Growth temperature: 37°C
  Growth strain: NEB Stable
  Copy number: High Copy
Gene/Insert
  Gene/Insert name: SLC12A3 (alt name: NCCT)
  Species: H. sapiens (human)
  Insert size (bp): 3066
  Entrez Gene: SLC12A3 (a.k.a. NCC, NCCT, TSC)
  Cloning method: Gateway Cloning
  Sequencing primers: 5′ M13-fwd; 3′ M13-rev
Terms and licenses: Academic/Nonprofit Terms; Industry Terms
Depositor comments: This plasmid contains a STOP codon at the end of the codon-optimized ORF. For the version of this plasmid that does not contain a STOP codon, please see Addgene plasmid 131920 For more information on the full Resolute plasmid collection, please see www.addgene.org/depositor-collections/re-solute/. Please provide your feedback on this plasmid to the RESOLUTE consortium by filling out their RESOLUTE repository feedback form: https://forms.office.com/Pages/ResponsePage.aspx?id=0e05yklzmkS7rjFGQL4N7z4feCLQvEJAmVcOCM_u885UN1JJRko0Ukg4TVQwNTZLOUxPQVJWT1NHUCQlQCN0PWcu
How to cite: pDONR221-SLC12A3_STOP was a gift from RESOLUTE Consortium & Giulio Superti-Furga (Addgene plasmid # 161086 ; http://n2t.net/addgene:161086 ; RRID:Addgene_161086)
