>Addgene plasmid #161086 | pDONR221-SLC12A3_STOP | depositor partial sequence | sequence record 312107 | Codon-optimized ORF of SLC12A3
ATGGCAGAGCTGCCAACCACAGAGACCCCTGGCGACGCCACACTGTGCTCTGGCCGGTTTACCATCAGCA
CACTGCTGAGCTCCGACGAGCCATCTCCACCTGCAGCCTACGATTCTAGCCACCCTAGCCACCTGACCCA
CTCCTCTACATTCTGTATGAGAACCTTTGGCTATAACACAATCGACGTGGTGCCAACCTACGAGCACTAT
GCCAATTCCACACAGCCAGGAGAGCCAAGGAAGGTGAGACCCACCCTGGCCGATCTGCACTCTTTTCTGA
AGCAGGAGGGCAGGCACCTGCACGCACTGGCCTTCGACTCTAGGCCTAGCCACGAGATGACAGATGGACT
GGTGGAGGGAGAGGCAGGCACCAGCTCCGAGAAGAACCCTGAGGAGCCAGTGCGGTTCGGCTGGGTGAAG
GGCGTGATGATCAGATGCATGCTGAATATCTGGGGCGTGATCCTGTACCTGAGGCTGCCATGGATCACCG
CACAGGCAGGCATCGTGCTGACATGGATCATCATCCTGCTGTCCGTGACCGTGACATCTATCACCGGCCT
GTCTATCAGCGCCATCAGCACAAACGGCAAGGTGAAGTCCGGCGGCACCTACTTTCTGATCTCCCGCTCT
CTGGGACCAGAGCTGGGAGGCTCCATCGGCCTGATCTTCGCCTTTGCCAACGCAGTGGGAGTGGCAATGC
ACACCGTGGGATTCGCCGAGACAGTGAGGGATCTGCTGCAGGAGTATGGCGCCCCCATCGTGGACCCTAT
CAATGATATCCGCATCATCGCCGTGGTGTCTGTGACAGTGCTGCTGGCCATCAGCCTGGCCGGCATGGAG
TGGGAGTCCAAGGCCCAGGTGCTGTTCTTCCTGGTCATCATGGTGAGCTTCGCCAACTACCTGGTGGGCA
CCCTGATCCCACCCAGCGAGGACAAGGCCTCCAAGGGCTTCTTTTCTTATAGGGCCGATATCTTTGTGCA
GAATCTGGTGCCAGACTGGAGGGGACCAGATGGCACATTCTTTGGCATGTTCAGCATCTTCTTTCCATCC
GCCACCGGAATCCTGGCAGGAGCAAACATCTCCGGCGACCTGAAGGATCCTGCCATCGCCATCCCAAAGG
GCACACTGATGGCCATCTTTTGGACCACAATCTCTTACCTGGCCATCAGCGCCACCATCGGATCCTGCGT
GGTGCGGGACGCAAGCGGCGTGCTGAATGATACTGTGACACCAGGATGGGGAGCATGCGAGGGACTGGCA
TGTAGCTACGGCTGGAACTTCACCGAGTGCACACAGCAGCACTCCTGTCACTATGGCCTGATCAATTACT
ATCAGACCATGTCCATGGTGTCTGGATTCGCACCACTGATCACCGCAGGAATCTTTGGCGCCACACTGTC
TAGCGCCCTGGCATGTCTGGTGAGCGCCGCAAAGGTGTTTCAGTGCCTGTGCGAGGACCAGCTGTACCCT
CTGATCGGCTTCTTTGGCAAGGGCTATGGCAAGAACAAGGAGCCAGTGCGGGGCTACCTGCTGGCCTATG
CCATCGCCGTGGCCTTCATCATCATCGCCGAGCTGAACACAATCGCCCCCATCATCTCCAATTTCTTTCT
GTGCTCTTACGCCCTGATCAACTTCTCTTGTTTTCACGCCTCTATCACCAATAGCCCAGGCTGGAGACCC
AGCTTCCAGTACTATAATAAGTGGGCCGCCCTGTTTGGCGCCATCATCTCCGTGGTCATCATGTTCCTGC
TGACCTGGTGGGCCGCCCTGATCGCAATCGGAGTGGTGCTGTTTCTGCTGCTGTACGTGATCTATAAGAA
GCCTGAGGTGAACTGGGGCTCCTCTGTGCAGGCCGGCAGCTACAATCTGGCCCTGAGCTATTCCGTGGGC
CTGAACGAGGTGGAGGACCACATCAAGAATTACAGACCACAGTGCCTGGTGCTGACAGGACCTCCAAACT
TCCGGCCCGCCCTGGTGGATTTCGTGGGCACCTTTACAAGAAATCTGTCCCTGATGATCTGTGGCCACGT
GCTGATCGGCCCCCACAAGCAGCGGATGCCTGAGCTGCAGCTGATCGCCAACGGCCACACCAAGTGGCTG
AATAAGAGAAAGATCAAGGCCTTTTATAGCGACGTGATCGCCGAGGATCTGCGGAGAGGAGTGCAGATCC
TGATGCAGGCAGCAGGACTGGGAAGGATGAAGCCCAACATCCTGGTGGTGGGCTTCAAGAAGAATTGGCA
GTCCGCCCACCCTGCAACCGTGGAGGACTACATCGGCATCCTGCACGACGCCTTCGACTTCAACTATGGC
GTGTGCGTGATGAGGATGCGCGAGGGCCTGAACGTGTCTAAGATGATGCAGGCCCACATCAATCCCGTGT
TCGACCCAGCCGAGGATGGCAAGGAGGCAAGCGCCAGGGTGGACCCAAAGGCCCTGGTGAAGGAGGAGCA
GGCCACCACAATCTTTCAGTCCGAGCAGGGCAAGAAGACAATCGATATCTACTGGCTGTTCGACGATGGC
GGCCTGACCCTGCTGATCCCTTATCTGCTGGGCAGGAAGAGGCGCTGGAGCAAGTGCAAGATCCGCGTGT
TTGTGGGCGGCCAGATCAACCGGATGGATCAGGAGAGAAAGGCCATCATCAGCCTGCTGTCCAAGTTCCG
GCTGGGCTTTCACGAGGTGCACATCCTGCCAGACATCAACCAGAATCCCAGGGCCGAGCACACCAAGCGG
TTCGAGGATATGATCGCCCCTTTCAGGCTGAACGACGGCTTTAAGGATGAGGCCACAGTGAATGAGATGC
GGAGAGACTGTCCATGGAAGATCTCCGATGAGGAGATCACCAAGAACCGCGTGAAGTCTCTGAGGCAGGT
GCGCCTGAATGAGATCGTGCTGGACTACTCTCGGGATGCCGCCCTGATCGTGATCACACTGCCTATCGGC
AGAAAGGGCAAGTGCCCAAGCTCCCTGTATATGGCCTGGCTGGAGACCCTGAGCCAGGACCTGAGGCCAC
CTGTGATCCTGATCAGAGGCAACCAGGAGAATGTGCTGACCTTCTACTGTCAGTAA
